>Addgene plasmid #215137 | mCherry-PNKP | addgene full sequence | sequence record 429325 | Addgene NGS Result
TCCGCGTTACATAACTTACGGTAAATGGCCCGCCTGGCTGACCGCCCAACGACCCCCGCCCATTGACGTC
AATAATGACGTATGTTCCCATAGTAACGCCAATAGGGACTTTCCATTGACGTCAATGGGTGGAGTATTTA
CGGTAAACTGCCCACTTGGCAGTACATCAAGTGTATCATATGCCAAGTACGCCCCCTATTGACGTCAATG
ACGGTAAATGGCCCGCCTGGCATTATGCCCAGTACATGACCTTATGGGACTTTCCTACTTGGCAGTACAT
CTACGTATTAGTCATCGCTATTACCATGGTGATGCGGTTTTGGCAGTACATCAATGGGCGTGGATAGCGG
TTTGACTCACGGGGATTTCCAAGTCTCCACCCCATTGACGTCAATGGGAGTTTGTTTTGGCACCAAAATC
AACGGGACTTTCCAAAATGTCGTAACAACTCCGCCCCATTGACGCAAATGGGCGGTAGGCGTGTACGGTG
GGAGGTCTATATAAGCAGAGCTCAATAAAAGAGCCCACAACCCCTCACTCGGCGCGCCAGTCTTCCGATA
GACTGCGTCGCCCGGGTACCCGTATTCCCAATAAAGCCTCTTGCTGTTTGCATCCGAATCGTGGTCTCGC
TGTTCCTTGGGAGGGTCTCCTCTGAGTGATTGACTACCCACGACGGGGGTCTTTCATTTGGGGGCTCGTC
CGGGATTTGGAGACCCCTGCCCAGGGACCACCGACCCACCACCGGGAGGTAAGCTGGCCAGCAACTTATC
TGTGTCTGTCCGATTGTCTAGTGTCTATGTTTGATGTTATGCGCCTGCGTCTGTACTAGTTAGCTAACTA
GCTCTGTATCTGGCGGACCCGTGGTGGAACTGACGAGTTCTGAACACCCGGCCGCAACCCTGGGAGACGT
CCCAGGGACTTTGGGGGCCGTTTTTGTGGCCCGACCTGAGGAAGGGAGTCGATGTGGAATCCGACCCCGT
CAGGATATGTGGTTCTGGTAGGAGACGAGAACCTAAAACAGTTCCCGCCTCCGTCTGAATTTTTGCTTTC
GGTTTGGAACCGAAGCCGCGCGTCTTGTCTGCTGCAGCGCTGCAGCATCGTTCTGTGTTGTCTCTGTCTG
ACTGTGTTTCTGTATTTGTCTGAAAATTAGGGCCAGACTGTTACCACTCCCTTAAGTTTGACCTTAGGTC
ACTGGAAAGATGTCGAGCGGATCGCTCACAACCAGTCGGTAGATGTCAAGAAGAGACGTTGGGTTACCTT
CTGCTCTGCAGAATGGCCAACCTTTAACGTCGGATGGCCGCGAGACGGCACCTTTAACCGAGACCTCATC
ACCCAGGTTAAGATCAAGGTCTTTTCACCTGGCCCGCATGGACACCCAGACCAGGTCCCCTACATCGTGA
CCTGGGAAGCCTTGGCTTTTGACCCCCCTCCCTGGGTCAAGCCCTTTGTACACCCTAAGCCTCCGCCTCC
TCTTCCTCCATCCGCCCCGTCTCTCCCCCTTGAACCTCCTCGTTCGACCCCGCCTCGATCCTCCCTTTAT
CCAGCCCTCACTCCTTCTCTAGGCGCCGGAATTGAAGATCATAGTTATTAATAGTAATCAATTACGGGGT
CATTAGTTCATAGCCCATATATGGAGTTCCGCGTTACATAACTTACGGTAAATGGCCCGCCTGGCTGACC
GCCCAACGACCCCCGCCCATTGACGTCAATAATGACGTATGTTCCCATAGTAACGCCAATAGGGACTTTC
CATTGACGTCAATGGGTGGAGTATTTACGGTAAACTGCCCACTTGGCAGTACATCAAGTGTATCATATGC
CAAGTACGCCCCCTATTGACGTCAATGACGGTAAATGGCCCGCCTGGCATTATGCCCAGTACATGACCTT
ATGGGACTTTCCTACTTGGCAGTACATCTACGTATTAGTCATCGCTATTACCATGGTGATGCGGTTTTGG
CAGTACATCAATGGGCGTGGATAGCGGTTTGACTCACGGGGATTTCCAAGTCTCCACCCCATTGACGTCA
ATGGGAGTTTGTTTTGGCACCAAAATCAACGGGACTTTCCAAAATGTCGTAACAACTCCGCCCCATTGAC
GCAAATGGGCGGTAGGCGTGTACGGTGGGAGGTCTATATAAGCAGAGCTGGTTTAGTGAACCGTCAGATC
CGCTAGCGCTACCGGTCGCCACCATGGTGAGCAAGGGCGAGGAGGATAACATGGCCATCATCAAGGAGTT
CATGCGCTTCAAGGTGCACATGGAGGGCTCCGTGAACGGCCACGAGTTCGAGATCGAGGGCGAGGGCGAG
GGCCGCCCCTACGAGGGCACCCAGACCGCCAAGCTGAAGGTGACCAAGGGTGGCCCCCTGCCCTTCGCCT
GGGACATCCTGTCCCCTCAGTTCATGTACGGCTCCAAGGCCTACGTGAAGCACCCCGCCGACATCCCCGA
CTACTTGAAGCTGTCCTTCCCCGAGGGCTTCAAGTGGGAGCGCGTGATGAACTTCGAGGACGGCGGCGTG
GTGACCGTGACCCAGGACTCCTCCCTGCAGGACGGCGAGTTCATCTACAAGGTGAAGCTGCGCGGCACCA
ACTTCCCCTCCGACGGCCCCGTAATGCAGAAGAAGACCATGGGCTGGGAGGCCTCCTCCGAGCGGATGTA
CCCCGAGGACGGCGCCCTGAAGGGCGAGATCAAGCAGAGGCTGAAGCTGAAGGACGGCGGCCACTACGAC
GCTGAGGTCAAGACCACCTACAAGGCCAAGAAGCCCGTGCAGCTGCCCGGCGCCTACAACGTCAACATCA
AGTTGGACATCACCTCCCACAACGAGGACTACACCATCGTGGAACAGTACGAACGCGCCGAGGGCCGCCA
CTCCACCGGCGGCATGGACGAGCTGTACAAGTCCGGACTCAGATCTCGAGCTCAAGCTTCGAATTCTGCA
GTCGACGGCGAGGTGGAGGCCCCGGGCCGCTTGTGGCTCGAGAGCCCCCCTGGGGGAGCGCCCCCCATCT
TCCTGCCCTCGGACGGGCAAGCCCTGGTCCTGGGCAGGGGACCCCTGACCCAGGTTACGGACCGGAAGTG
CTCCAGAACTCAAGTGGAGCTGGTCGCAGATCCTGAGACCCGGACAGTGGCAGTGAAACAGCTGGGAGTT
AACCCCTCAACTACCGGGACCCAGGAG
[345 nt withheld, positions 3178-3522]
ATCTTGTACCCAGAGATTCCCCGTAAGCTCCGAGAGCTGGAAGCCGAGGGCTACAAGCTGGTGATCTTCA
CCAACCAGATGAGCATCGGGCGCGGGAAGCTGCCAGCCGAGGAGTTCAAGGCCAAGGTGGAGGCTGTGGT
GGAGAAGCTGGGGGTCCCCTTCCAGGTGCTGGTGGCCACGCACGCAGGCTTGTACCGGAAGCCGGTGACG
GGCATGTGGGACCATCTGCAGGAGCAGGCCAACGACGGCACGCCCATATCCATCGGGGACAGCATCTTTG
TGGGAGACGCAGCCGGACGCCCGGCCAACTGGGCCCCGGGGCGGAAGAAGAAAGACTTCTCCTGCGCCGA
TCGCCTGTTTGCCCTCAACCTTGGCCTGCCCTTCGCCACGCCTGAGGAGTTCTTTCTCAAGTGGCCAGCA
GCCGGCTTCGAGCTCCCAGCCTTTGATCCGAGGACTGTCTCCCGCTCAGGGCCTCTCTGCCTCCCCGAGT
CCAGGGCCCTCCTGAGCGCCAGCCCGGAGGTGGTTGTCGCAGTGGGATTCCCTGGGGCCGGGAAGTCCAC
CTTTCTCAAGAAGCACCTCGTGTCGGCCGGATATGTCCACGTGAACAGGGACACGCTAGGCTCCTGGCAG
CGCTGTGTGACCACGTGTGAGACAGCCCTGAAGCAAGGGAAACGGGTCGCCATCGACAACACAAACCCAG
ACGCCGCGAGCCGCGCCAGGTACGTCCAGTGTGCCCGAGCCGCGGGCGTCCCCTGCCGCTGCTTCCTCTT
CACCGCCACTCTGGAGCAGGCGCGCCACAACAACCGGTTTCGAGAGATGACGGACTCCTCTCATATCCCC
GTGTCAGACATGGTCATGTATGGCTACAGGAAGCAGTTCGAGGCCCCAACGCTGGCTGAAGGCTTCTCTG
CCATCCTGGAGATCCCGTTCCGGCTATGGGTGGAGCCGAGGCTGGGGCGGCTGTACTGCCAGTTCTCCGA
GGGCTGAGGATCCACCGGATCTAGATAACTGATCATAATTCTACCGGGTAGGGGAGGCGCTTTTCCCAAG
GCAGTCTGGAGCATGCGCTTTAGCAGCCCCGCTGGGCACTTGGCGCTACACAAGTGGCCTCTGGCCTCGC
ACACATTCCACATCCACCGGTAGGCGCCAACCGGCTCCGTTCTTTGGTGGCCCCTTCGCGCCACCTTCTA
CTCCTCCCCTAGTCAGGAAGTTCCCCCCCGCCCCGCAGCTCGCGTCGTGCAGGACGTGACAAATGGAAGT
AGCACGTCTCACTAGTCTCGTGCAGATGGACAGCACCGCTGAGCAATGGAAGCGGGTAGGCCTTTGGGGC
AGCGGCCAATAGCAGCTTTGCTCCTTCGCTTTCTGGGCTCAGAGGCTGGGAAGGGGTGGGTCCGGGGGCG
GGCTCAGGGGCGGGCTCAGGGGCGGGGCGGGCGCCCGAAGGTCCTCCGGAGGCCCGGCATTCTGCACGCT
TCAAAAGCGCACGTCTGCCGCGCTGTTCTCCTCTTCCTCATCTCCGGGCCTTTCGACCTGCAGCCCAAGC
TTACCATGACCGAGTACAAGCCCACGGTGCGCCTCGCCACCCGCGACGACGTCCCCAGGGCCGTACGCAC
CCTCGCCGCCGCGTTCGCCGACTACCCCGCCACGCGCCACACCGTCGATCCGGACCGCCACATCGAGCGG
GTCACCGAGCTGCAAGAACTCTTCCTCACGCGCGTCGGGCTCGACATCGGCAAGGTGTGGGTCGCGGACG
ACGGCGCCGCGGTGGCGGTCTGGACCACGCCGGAGAGCGTCGAAGCGGGGGCGGTGTTCGCCGAGATCGG
CCCGCGCATGGCCGAGTTGAGCGGTTCCCGGCTGGCCGCGCAGCAACAGATGGAAGGCCTCCTGGCGCCG
CACCGGCCCAAGGAGCCCGCGTGGTTCCTGGCCACCGTCGGCGTCTCGCCCGACCACCAGGGCAAGGGTC
TGGGCAGCGCCGTCGTGCTCCCCGGAGTGGAGGCGGCCGAGCGCGCCGGGGTGCCCGCCTTCCTGGAGAC
CTCCGCGCCCCGCAACCTCCCCTTCTACGAGCGGCTCGGCTTCACCGTCACCGCCGACGTCGAGGTGCCC
GAAGGACCGCGCACCTGGTGCATGACCCGCAAGCCCGGTGCCTGACGCCCGCCCCACGACCCGCAGCGCC
CGACCGAAAGGAGCGCACGACCCCATGCATCGGCGTCTCGATCGAGATATCAGTGGTCCAGGCTCTAGTT
TTGACTCAACAATATCACCAGCTGAAGCCTATAGAGTACGAGCCATAGATAAAATAAAAGATTTTATTTA
GTCTCCAGAAAAAGGGGGGAATGAAAGACCCCACCTGTAGGTTTGGCAAGCTACTAGCTTAAGTAACGCC
ATTTTGCAAGGCATGGAAAAATACATAACTGAGAATAGAGAAGTTCAGATCAAGGTCAGGAACAGATGGA
ACAGGGTCGATCGACCCTAGAGAACCATCAGATGTTTCCAGGGTGCCCCAAGGACCTGAAATGACCCTGT
GCCTTATTTGAACTAACCAATCAGTTCGCTTCTCGCTTCTGTTCGCGCGCTTCTGCTCCCCGAGCTCAAT
AAAAGAGCCCACAACCCCTCACTCGGGGCGCCAGTCCTCCGATTGACTGAGTCGCCCGGGTACCCGTGTA
TCCAATAAACCCTCTTGCAGTTGCATCCGACTTGTGGTCTCGCTGTTCCTTGGGAGGGTCTCCTCTGAGT
GATTGACTACCCGTCAGCGGGGGTCTTTCATTTGGGGGCTCGTCCGGGATCGGGAGACCCCTGCCCAGGG
ACCACCGACCCACCACCGGGAGGTAAGCTGGCTGCCTCGCGCGTTTCGGTGATGACGGTGAAAACCTCTG
ACACATGCAGCTCCCGGAGACGGTCACAGCTTGTCTGTAAGCGGATGCCGGGAGCAGACAAGCCCGTCAG
GGCGCGTCAGCGGGTGTTGGCGGGTGTCGGGGCGCAGCCATGACCCAGTCACGTAGCGATAGCGGAGTGT
AGATCCGGCTGTGGAATGTGTGTCAGTTAGGGTGTGGAAAGTCCCCAGGCTCCCCAGCAGGCAGAAGTAT
GCAAAGCATGCATCTCAATTAGTCAGCAACCAGGTGTGGAAAGTCCCCAGGCTCCCCAGCAGGCAGAAGT
ATGCAAAGCATGCATCTCAATTAGTCAGCAACCATAGTCCCGCCCCTAACTCCGCCCATCCCGCCCCTAA
CTCCGCCCAGTTCCGCCCATTCTCCGCCCCATGGCTGACTAATTTTTTTTATTTATGCAGAGGCCGAGGC
CGCCTCGGCCTCTGAGCTATTCCAGAAGTAGTGAGGAGGCTTTTTTGGAGGCCTAGGCTTTTGCAAAAAG
CTTACTGGCTTAACTATGCGGCATCAGAGCAGATTGTACTGAGAGTGCACCATATGCGGTGTGAAATACC
GCACAGATGCGTAAGGAGAAAATACCGCATCAGGCGCTCTTCCGCTTCCTCGCTCACTGACTCGCTGCGC
TCGGTCGTTCGGCTGCGGCGAGCGGTATCAGCTCACTCAAAGGCGGTAATACGGTTATCCACAGAATCAG
GGGATAACGCAGGAAAGAACATGTGAGCAAAAGGCCAGCAAAAGGCCAGGAACCGTAAAAAGGCCGCGTT
GCTGGCGTTTTTCCATAGGCTCCGCCCCCCTGACGAGCATCACAAAAATCGACGCTCAAGTCAGAGGTGG
CGAAACCCGACAGGACTATAAAGATACCAGGCGTTTCCCCCTGGAAGCTCCCTCGTGCGCTCTCCTGTTC
CGACCCTGCCGCTTACCGGATACCTGTCCGCCTTTCTCCCTTCGGGAAGCGTGGCGCTTTCTCATAGCTC
ACGCTGTAGGTATCTCAGTTCGGTGTAGGTCGTTCGCTCCAAGCTGGGCTGTGTGCACGAACCCCCCGTT
CAGCCCGACCGCTGCGCCTTATCCGGTAACTATCGTCTTGAGTCCAACCCGGTAAGACACGACTTATCGC
CACTGGCAGCAGCCACTGGTAACAGGATTAGCAGAGCGAGGTATGTAGGCGGTGCTACAGAGTTCTTGAA
GTGGTGGCCTAACTACGGCTACACTAGAAGGACAGTATTTGGTATCTGCGCTCTGCTGAAGCCAGTTACC
TTCGGAAAAAGAGTTGGTAGCTCTTGATCCGGCAAACAAACCACCGCTGGTAGCGGTGGTTTTTTTGTTT
GCAAGCAGCAGATTACGCGCAGAAAAAAAGGATCTCAAGAAGATCCTTTGATCTTTTCTACGGGGTCTGA
CGCTCAGTGGAACGAAAACTCACGTTAAGGGATTTTGGTCATGAGATTATCAAAAAGGATCTTCACCTAG
ATCCTTTTAAATTAAAAATGAAGTTTTAAATCAATCTAAAGTATATATGAGTAAACTTGGTCTGACAGTT
ACCAATGCTTAATCAGTGAGGCACCTATCTCAGCGATCTGTCTATTTCGTTCATCCATAGTTGCCTGACT
CCCCGTCGTGTAGATAACTACGATACGGGAGGGCTTACCATCTGGCCCCAGTGCTGCAATGATACCGCGA
GACCCACGCTCACCGGCTCCAGATTTATCAGCAATAAACCAGCCAGCCGGAAGGGCCGAGCGCAGAAGTG
GTCCTGCAACTTTATCCGCCTCCATCCAGTCTATTAATTGTTGCCGGGAAGCTAGAGTAAGTAGTTCGCC
AGTTAATAGTTTGCGCAACGTTGTTGCCATTGCTGCAGGCATCGTGGTGTCACGCTCGTCGTTTGGTATG
GCTTCATTCAGCTCCGGTTCCCAACGATCAAGGCGAGTTACATGATCCCCCATGTTGTGCAAAAAAGCGG
TTAGCTCCTTCGGTCCTCCGATCGTTGTCAGAAGTAAGTTGGCCGCAGTGTTATCACTCATGGTTATGGC
AGCACTGCATAATTCTCTTACTGTCATGCCATCCGTAAGATGCTTTTCTGTGACTGGTGAGTACTCAACC
AAGTCATTCTGAGAATAGTGTATGCGGCGACCGAGTTGCTCTTGCCCGGCGTCAACACGGGATAATACCG
CGCCACATAGCAGAACTTTAAAAGTGCTCATCATTGGAAAACGTTCTTCGGGGCGAAAACTCTCAAGGAT
CTTACCGCTGTTGAGATCCAGTTCGATGTAACCCACTCGTGCACCCAACTGATCTTCAGCATCTTTTACT
TTCACCAGCGTTTCTGGGTGAGCAAAAACAGGAAGGCAAAATGCCGCAAAAAAGGGAATAAGGGCGACAC
GGAAATGTTGAATACTCATACTCTTCCTTTTTCAATATTATTGAAGCATTTATCAGGGTTATTGTCTCAT
GAGCGGATACATATTTGAATGTATTTAGAAAAATAAACAAATAGGGGTTCCGCGCACATTTCCCCGAAAA
GTGCCACCTGACGTCTAAGAAACCATTATTATCATGACATTAACCTATAAAAATAGGCGTATCACGAGGC
CCTTTCGTCTTCAAGAATTAGCTTGGCCATTGCATACGTTGTATCCATATCATAATATGTACATTTATAT
TGGCTCATGTCCAACATTACCGCCATGTTGACATTGATTATTGACTAGTTATTAATAGTAATCAATTACG
GGGTCATTAGTTCATAGCCCATATATGGAGT
Features (pLannotate 1.2.2; 21 found; start..end, strand, type, name):
    309..512     +  promoter       CMV promoter: human cytomegalovirus (CMV) immediate early promoter
    513..688     +  LTR            5' LTR (truncated): truncated long terminal repeat from Moloney murine sarcoma virus
    810..1084    +  misc_feature   MESV Ψ (fragment): packaging signal of murine embryonic stem cell virus
   1151..1567    +  CDS            gag (truncated): truncated Moloney murine leukemia virus (MMLV) gag gene lacking the start codon
   1642..1945    +  enhancer       CMV enhancer: human cytomegalovirus immediate early enhancer
   1946..2149    +  promoter       CMV promoter: human cytomegalovirus (CMV) immediate early promoter
   2194..2901    +  CDS            mCherry: mCherry is a basic (constitutively fluorescent) red fluorescent protein published in 2004, derived from Discosoma sp.. It is reported to be a very rapidly-maturing monomer with low acid sensitivity.
   2902..2948    +  misc_feature   MCS (fragment): multiple cloning site
   2947..4506    +  CDS            PNKP (sequence partly withheld): PNKP_HUMAN - Experimental evidence at protein level: Swiss-Prot protein existence level 1. Plays a key role in the repair of DNA damage, functioning as part of both the non-homologous end-joining (NHEJ) and base excision repair (BER) pathways. Through its two catalytic activities, PNK ensures that DNA termini are compatible with extension and ligation by either removing 3'-phosphates from, or by phosphorylating 5'-hydroxyl groups on, the ribose sugar of the DNA backbone. From Homo sapiens (Human).
   4548..5047    +  promoter       PGK promoter: mouse phosphoglycerate kinase 1 promoter
   5068..5667    +  CDS            PuroR: puromycin N-acetyltransferase; pac from Streptomyces alboniger; confers resistance to puromycin
   5738..5810    +  CDS            env (fragment): murine leukemia virus gPr80 envelope polyprotein precursor; env; proteolytically cleaved into gp70SU and p15TM subunits
   5852..6284    +  LTR            3' LTR (ΔU3): self-inactivating 3' long terminal repeat (LTR) from Moloney murine leukemia virus
   6353..6393    +  CDS            rop (fragment): Rop protein, which maintains plasmids at low copy number; rop
   6495..6533    +  misc_feature   bom (fragment): basis of mobility region from pBR322
   6550..6879    +  promoter       SV40 promoter: SV40 enhancer and early promoter
   6885..6986    +  misc_feature   bom (fragment): basis of mobility region from pBR322
   7172..7760    -  rep_origin     ori: high-copy-number ColE1/pMB1/pBR322/pUC origin of replication
   7931..8791    -  CDS            AmpR: β-lactamase; bla; confers resistance to ampicillin, carbenicillin, and related antibiotics
   8792..8896    -  promoter       AmpR promoter: bla
   9082..308     +  enhancer       CMV enhancer (across the origin): human cytomegalovirus immediate early enhancer
