[The description below was written by a language model from this plasmid's Addgene catalogue record and pLannotate feature annotations shown in this document.]
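Description:
mCherry-PNKP is a self-inactivating gammaretroviral expression plasmid built on the pRetroQ-C1 backbone, intended for delivering a fluorescently tagged DNA repair enzyme into mammalian cells. In bacteria it is maintained through a high-copy ColE1/pUC-type origin and selected with ampicillin via the β-lactamase gene. Short rop and bom remnants and an SV40 enhancer/early promoter segment are also annotated in the plasmid backbone outside the viral unit.

The viral portion begins with a hybrid 5' end in which a CMV enhancer/promoter is joined to a truncated Moloney murine sarcoma virus LTR, an arrangement that drives strong transcription of the genomic RNA in packaging cells. This is followed by a Ψ packaging signal fragment and a truncated, start-codon-less gag segment that supports encapsidation. The 3' LTR carries a U3 deletion. After reverse transcription this deletion is copied to the 5' LTR, so the integrated provirus lacks LTR promoter activity and expression depends on the internal promoters.

The first internal cassette uses the CMV immediate early enhancer and promoter to express mCherry fused, through a short multiple cloning site remnant, to the N terminus of human PNKP. PNKP is the polynucleotide kinase 3'-phosphatase that processes DNA termini for ligation during base excision repair and non-homologous end joining. Downstream, a mouse PGK promoter drives puromycin N-acetyltransferase, allowing selection of stably transduced cells.

The construct suits generating stable cell populations expressing red-fluorescent PNKP, for example to follow its localisation. The record itself states only that it expresses mCherry-PNKP in mammalian cells, and it does not record the cloning method.
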