Addgene plasmid #215137: mCherry-PNKP
Purpose: Expresses mCherry-PNKP in mammalian cells from a retroviral vector.
Depositing lab: Michele Pagano. Depositing organization: NYU Grossman School of Medicine. Publication: CDK-independent role of D-type cyclins in regulating DNA mismatch repair. Rona G, Miwatani-Minter B, Zhang Q, Goldberg HV, Kerzhnerman MA, Howard JB, Simoneschi D, Lane E, Hobbs JW, Sassani E, Wang AA, Keegan S, Laverty DJ, Piett CG, Pongor LS, Xu ML, Andrade J, Thomas A, Sicinski P, Askenazi M, Ueberheide B, Fenyo D, Nagel ZD, Pagano M. Mol Cell. 2024 Feb 29:S1097-2765(24)00129-1. doi: 10.1016/j.molcel.2024.02.010. PubMed 38458201.
Backbone
  Vector backbone: pRetroQ-C1
  Backbone manufacturer: Takara Bio
  Vector type: Mammalian Expression, Retroviral
  Selectable markers: Puromycin
Growth in bacteria
  Bacterial resistance: Ampicillin, 100 μg/mL
  Growth temperature: 37°C
  Growth strain: NEB Stable
  Copy number: High Copy
Gene/Insert
  Gene/Insert name: PNKP (alt name: PNK)
  Species: H. sapiens (human)
  Entrez Gene: PNKP (a.k.a. AOA4, CMT2B2, EIEE10, MCSZ, PNK)
  Promoter: CMV
  Tag / fusion protein: mCherry (N terminal on insert)
  Cloning method: Unknown
  Sequencing primers: 5′ mCherry_FWR; 3′ PGK_REV
Terms and licenses: Academic/Nonprofit Terms; Industry Terms: Not Available to Industry
How to cite: mCherry-PNKP was a gift from Michele Pagano (Addgene plasmid # 215137 ; http://n2t.net/addgene:215137 ; RRID:Addgene_215137)
